Addgene plasmid #16258: HER2 KD (K753M)
Depositing lab: Mien-Chie Hung. Depositing organization: University of Texas MD Anderson Cancer Center. Publication: Upregulation of CXCR4 is essential for HER2-mediated tumor metastasis. Li YM, Pan Y, Wei Y, Cheng X, Zhou BP, Tan M, Zhou X, Xia W, Hortobagyi GN, Yu D, Hung MC. Cancer Cell. 2004 Nov . 6(5):459-69. 10.1016/j.ccr.2004.09.027 PubMed 15542430.
Backbone
  Vector backbone: pcDNA3
  Backbone manufacturer: Invitrogen
  Backbone size w/o insert (bp): 5400
  Vector type: Mammalian Expression
  Selectable markers: Neomycin (select with G418)
Growth in bacteria
  Bacterial resistance: Ampicillin, 100 μg/mL
  Growth temperature: 37°C
  Growth strain: DH5alpha
  Copy number: High Copy
Gene/Insert
  Gene/Insert name: HER2
  Species: H. sapiens (human)
  Insert size (bp): 4400
  Mutation: Kinase dead: K753M
  Entrez Gene: ERBB2 (a.k.a. CD340, HER-2, HER-2/neu, HER2, MLN 19, MLN-19, NEU, NGL, TKR1, VSCN2, c-ERB-2, c-ERB2, p185(erbB2))
  Cloning method: Restriction Enzyme; 5′ cloning site HindIII (not destroyed); 3′ cloning site HindIII (not destroyed)
  Sequencing primers: 5′ CMV-F; 3′ BGHrev
Terms and licenses: Academic/Nonprofit Terms; Industry Terms: Not Available to Industry
How to cite: HER2 KD (K753M) was a gift from Mien-Chie Hung (Addgene plasmid # 16258)
