[The description below was written by a language model from this plasmid's Addgene catalogue record.]
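Description:
HER2 KD (K753M) is a mammalian expression plasmid built on the Invitrogen pcDNA3 backbone (about 5.4 kb without insert) that carries a human ERBB2 (HER2/neu) insert of roughly 4.4 kb. The insert was cloned non-directionally into the HindIII site, which is retained at both ends, so orientation relative to the promoter depends on the clone selected. The record does not list the promoter explicitly, but the pcDNA3 backbone and the recommended CMV-forward and BGH-reverse sequencing primers are consistent with the standard arrangement, in which the insert sits between the CMV immediate-early promoter and the bovine growth hormone polyadenylation signal. The plasmid is maintained in E. coli at high copy number under ampicillin selection. It also carries a neomycin resistance marker, so stably transfected mammalian cells can be selected with G418. No epitope tags or reporter fusions are recorded, and no feature table was provided, so finer details of the construct cannot be confirmed here.

The defining feature is the K753M substitution, which the record annotates as kinase dead. Lysine 753 lies in the ATP-binding region of the HER2 tyrosine kinase domain, and replacing it with methionine is a classic way to abolish catalytic activity while leaving the receptor otherwise intact. The construct therefore serves as a negative control alongside wild-type or activated HER2, used to test whether a cellular effect of HER2 overexpression requires its kinase activity. The associated publication concerns HER2-driven upregulation of CXCR4 and its role in tumour metastasis, which points to use in cancer signalling studies of this kind.
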