>Addgene plasmid #16258 | HER2 KD (K753M) | addgene partial sequence | sequence record 50870 | hHER2-F 5'-TGGCTCAGTGACCTGTTTTG
ACTATAAGGACCCTCCCTTCTGCGTGGCCCGCTGCCCCAGCGGTGTGAAACCTGACCTCTCCTACATGCC
CATCTGGAAGTTTCCAGATGAGGAGGGCGCATGCCAGCCTTGCCCCATCAACTGCACCCACTCCTGTGTG
GACCTGGATGACAAGGGCTGCCCCGCCGAGCAGAGAGCCAGCCCTCTGACGTCCATCATCTCTGCGGTGG
AGGGCATTCTGCTGGTCGTGGTCTTGGGGGTGGTCTTTGGGATCCTCATCAAGCGACGGCAGCAGAAGAT
CCGGAAGTACACGATGCGGAGACTGCTGCAGGAAACGGAGCTGGTGGAGCCGCTGACACCTAGCGGAGCG
ATGCCCAACCAGGCGCAGATGCGGATCCTGAAAGAGACGGAGCTGAGGAAGGTGAAGGTGCTTGGATCTG
GCGCTTTTGGCACAGTCTACAAGGGCATCTGGATCCCTGATGGGGAGAATGTGAAAATTCCAGTGGCCAT
CATGGTGTTGAGGGAAAACACATCCCCCAAAGCCAACAAAGAAATCTTAGACGAAGCATACGTGATGGCT
GGTGTGGGCTCCCCATATGTCTCCCGCCTTCTGGGCATCTGCCTGACATCCACGGTGCAGCTGGTGACAC
AGCTTATGCCCTATGGCTGCCTCTTAGACCATGTCCGGGAAAACCGCGGACGCCTGGGCTCCCAGGACCT
GCTGAACTGGTGTATGCAGATTGCCAAGGGGATGAGCTACCTGGAGGATGTGCGGCTCGTACACAGGGAC
TTGGCCGCTCGGAACGTGCTGGTCAAGAGTCCCAACCATGTCAAAATTACAGACTTTCGGGCTGGCTCGG
C
