>Addgene plasmid #16258 | HER2 KD (K753M) | addgene partial sequence | sequence record 50879 | CMV-F
AGCTCTCTGGCTAACTAGAGAACCCACTGCTTACTGGCTTATCGAAATTAATACGACTCACTATAGGGAG
ACCCAAGCTTGGGGCAGCCGCGCGCCCCTTCCCACGGGGCCCTTTACTGCGCCGCGCGCCCGGCCCCCAC
CCCTCGCAGCACCCCGCGCCCCGCGCCCTCCCAGCCGGGTCCAGCCGGAGCCATGGGGCCGGAGCCGCAG
TGAGCACCATGGAGCTGGCGGCCTTGTGCCGCTGGGGGCTCCTCCTCGCCCTCTTGCCCCCCGGAGCCGC
GAGCACCCAAGTGTGCACCGGCACAGACATGAAGCTGCGGCTCCCTGCCAGTCCCGAGACCCACCTGGAC
ATGCTCCGCCACCTCTACCAGGGCTGCCAGGTGGTGCAGGGAAACCTGGAACTCACCTACCTGCCCACCA
ATGCCAGCCTGTCCTTCCTGCAGGATATCCAGGAGGTGCAGGGCTACGTGCTCATCGCTCACAACCAAGT
GAGGCAGGTCCCACTGCAGAGGCTGCGGATTGTGCGAGGCACCCAGCTCTTTGAGGACAACTATGCCCTG
GCCGTGCTAGACAATGGAGACCCGCTGAACAATACCACCCCTGTCACAGGGGCCTCCCCAGGAGGCCTGC
GGGAGCTGCAGCTTCGAAGCCTCACAGAGATCTTGAAAGGAGGGGTCTTGATCCAGCGGAACCCCCAGCT
CTGCTACCAGGACACGATTTTGTGGAAGGACATCTTCCACAAGAACAACCAGCTGGCTCTCACACTGATA
GACACCAACCGCTCTCGGGCCTGCCACCCC
